Addgene plasmid #120253: pRS313_ATP3
Purpose: Expression of ATP3 in yeast
Depositing lab: Markus Ralser. Depositing organization: Francis Crick Institute. Publication: The metabolic growth limitations of petite cells lacking the mitochondrial genome. Vowinckel J, Hartl J, Marx H, Kerick M, Runggatscher K, Keller MA, Mulleder M, Day J, Weber M, Rinnerthaler M, Yu JSL, Aulakh SK, Lehmann A, Mattanovich D, Timmermann B, Zhang N, Dunn CD, MacRae JI, Breitenbach M, Ralser M. Nat Metab. 2021 Nov;3(11):1521-1535. doi: 10.1038/s42255-021-00477-6. Epub 2021 Nov 18. PubMed 34799698.
Backbone
  Vector backbone: pRS313
  Backbone size w/o insert (bp): 4967
  Total vector size (bp): 6482
  Vector type: Yeast Expression
  Selectable markers: HIS3
Growth in bacteria
  Bacterial resistance: Ampicillin, 100 μg/mL
  Growth temperature: 37°C
  Growth strain: DH5alpha
  Copy number: High Copy
Gene/Insert
  Gene/Insert name: ATP3
  Species: S. cerevisiae (budding yeast)
  Insert size (bp): 1516
  GenBank ID: NC_001134.8
  Entrez Gene: ATP3 (a.k.a. YBR039W)
  Promoter: ATP3
  Cloning method: Restriction Enzyme; 5′ cloning site BamHI (not destroyed); 3′ cloning site SalI (not destroyed)
  Sequencing primers: 5′ CGCCAGGGTTTTCCCAGTCACGAC; 3′ ATTAACCCTCACTAAAGGGA
Terms and licenses: Academic/Nonprofit Terms; Industry Terms: Not Available to Industry
How to cite: pRS313_ATP3 was a gift from Markus Ralser (Addgene plasmid # 120253 ; http://n2t.net/addgene:120253 ; RRID:Addgene_120253)
