[The description below was written by a language model from this plasmid's Addgene catalogue record and pLannotate feature annotations shown in this document.]
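Description:
pRS313_ATP3 is a yeast–E. coli shuttle plasmid built on the pRS313 backbone, a low-copy centromeric vector for Saccharomyces cerevisiae. In yeast it is maintained through a CEN6/ARS element, which gives stable, near single-copy segregation, and it is selected by the HIS3 auxotrophic marker (imidazoleglycerol-phosphate dehydratase expressed from its own promoter), which complements histidine auxotrophy in his3 host strains. In bacteria it replicates from a high-copy ColE1/pUC-type origin and confers ampicillin resistance through β-lactamase. The backbone also retains the pBluescript-derived features typical of the pRS series: an f1 phage origin, remnants of the lacZα region with the lac promoter and operator, and T7 and T3 promoters flanking the multiple cloning site.

The insert is a roughly 1.5 kb genomic fragment of S. cerevisiae ATP3 (YBR039W), cloned between the BamHI and SalI sites of the polylinker, both of which are preserved. ATP3 encodes the gamma subunit of the mitochondrial F1F0 ATP synthase, part of the central stalk linking the catalytic F1 core to the membrane-embedded F0 proton channel. The record lists the native ATP3 promoter as the driver, consistent with the several hundred base pairs of sequence lying upstream of the annotated coding region. The very short "GAL10 promoter" fragment annotated within that upstream region is probably a chance match rather than a functional element. No epitope tags or reporters are annotated.

The plasmid is intended for expression of ATP3 in yeast at close to physiological levels. It was deposited in connection with work on the metabolic growth limitations of petite cells lacking the mitochondrial genome.
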