Features (pLannotate 1.2.2; 22 found; start..end, strand, type, name):
     38..56      -  promoter       T3 promoter: promoter for bacteriophage T3 RNA polymerase
    101..117     -  protein_bind   lac operator: The lac repressor binds to the lac operator to inhibit transcription in E. coli. This inhibition can be relieved by adding lactose or isopropyl-β-D-thiogalactopyranoside (IPTG). lac repressor encoded by lacI
    125..155     -  promoter       lac promoter: promoter for the E. coli lac operon
    170..191     -  protein_bind   CAP binding site: CAP binding activates transcription in the presence of cAMP. E. coli catabolite activator protein
    204..296     -  CDS            lacI (fragment): lac repressor; lacI; The lac repressor binds to the lac operator to inhibit transcription in E. coli. This inhibition can be relieved by adding lactose or isopropyl-β-D-thiogalactopyranoside (IPTG).
    479..1067    -  rep_origin     ori: high-copy-number ColE1/pMB1/pBR322/pUC origin of replication
   1238..2098    -  CDS            AmpR: β-lactamase; bla; confers resistance to ampicillin, carbenicillin, and related antibiotics
   2099..2203    -  promoter       AmpR promoter: bla
   2233..2736    -  misc_feature   CEN/ARS: S. cerevisiae CEN6 centromere fused to an autonomously replicating sequence
   2811..2846    +  CDS            rop (fragment): Rop protein, which maintains plasmids at low copy number; rop
   2948..2997    +  misc_feature   bom (fragment): basis of mobility region from pBR322
   2998..3078    -  CDS            MRM1 (fragment): MRM1_YEAST - Also known as PET56 From Saccharomyces cerevisiae (strain ATCC 204508 / S288c) (Baker's yeast).
   3128..3315    +  promoter       HIS3 promoter: S. cerevisiae HIS3
   3316..3978    +  CDS            HIS3: imidazoleglycerol-phosphate dehydratase, required for histidine biosynthesis; S. cerevisiae HIS3; yeast auxotrophic marker
   4186..4237    +  misc_feature   bom (fragment): basis of mobility region from pBR322
   4265..4693    -  rep_origin     f1 ori (sequence partly withheld): f1 bacteriophage origin of replication; arrow indicates direction of (+) strand synthesis
   4697..4854    -  CDS            lacZα (fragment): LacZα fragment of β-galactosidase; lacZ fragment
   4857..4875    +  promoter       T7 promoter: promoter for bacteriophage T7 RNA polymerase
   4884..4925    +  misc_feature   MCS (fragment): pBluescript multiple cloning site
   5171..5187    -  promoter       GAL10 promoter (fragment): S. cerevisiae GAL10; inducible promoter, regulated by Gal4
   5508..6440    +  CDS            ATP3: ATPG_YEAST - Also known as ATP3a, ATP3b. Experimental evidence at protein level: Swiss-Prot protein existence level 1. Mitochondrial membrane ATP synthase (F(1)F(0) ATP synthase or Complex V) produces ATP from ADP in the presence of a proton gradient across the membrane which is generated by electron transport complexes of the respiratory chain. F-type ATPases consist of two structural domains, F(1) - containing the extramembraneous catalytic core, and F(0) - containing the membrane proton channel, linked together by a central stalk and a peripheral stalk. During catalysis, ATP synthesis in th
   6482..26      +  misc_feature   MCS (fragment) (across the origin): pBluescript multiple cloning site
>Addgene plasmid #120253 | pRS313_ATP3 | addgene full sequence | sequence record 234683 | Addgene NGS Result
TCGACCTCGAGGGGGGGCCCGGTACCAGCTTTTGTTCCCTTTAGTGAGGGTTAATTTCGAGCTTGGCGTA
ATCATGGTCATAGCTGTTTCCTGTGTGAAATTGTTATCCGCTCACAATTCCACACAACATACGAGCCGGA
AGCATAAAGTGTAAAGCCTGGGGTGCCTAATGAGTGAGCTAACTCACATTAATTGCGTTGCGCTCACTGC
CCGCTTTCCAGTCGGGAAACCTGTCGTGCCAGCTGCATTAATGAATCGGCCAACGCGCGGGGAGAGGCGG
TTTGCGTATTGGGCGCTCTTCCGCTTCCTCGCTCACTGACTCGCTGCGCTCGGTCGTTCGGCTGCGGCGA
GCGGTATCAGCTCACTCAAAGGCGGTAATACGGTTATCCACAGAATCAGGGGATAACGCAGGAAAGAACA
TGTGAGCAAAAGGCCAGCAAAAGGCCAGGAACCGTAAAAAGGCCGCGTTGCTGGCGTTTTTCCATAGGCT
CCGCCCCCCTGACGAGCATCACAAAAATCGACGCTCAAGTCAGAGGTGGCGAAACCCGACAGGACTATAA
AGATACCAGGCGTTTCCCCCTGGAAGCTCCCTCGTGCGCTCTCCTGTTCCGACCCTGCCGCTTACCGGAT
ACCTGTCCGCCTTTCTCCCTTCGGGAAGCGTGGCGCTTTCTCATAGCTCACGCTGTAGGTATCTCAGTTC
GGTGTAGGTCGTTCGCTCCAAGCTGGGCTGTGTGCACGAACCCCCCGTTCAGCCCGACCGCTGCGCCTTA
TCCGGTAACTATCGTCTTGAGTCCAACCCGGTAAGACACGACTTATCGCCACTGGCAGCAGCCACTGGTA
ACAGGATTAGCAGAGCGAGGTATGTAGGCGGTGCTACAGAGTTCTTGAAGTGGTGGCCTAACTACGGCTA
CACTAGAAGAACAGTATTTGGTATCTGCGCTCTGCTGAAGCCAGTTACCTTCGGAAAAAGAGTTGGTAGC
TCTTGATCCGGCAAACAAACCACCGCTGGTAGCGGTGGTTTTTTTGTTTGCAAGCAGCAGATTACGCGCA
GAAAAAAAGGATCTCAAGAAGATCCTTTGATCTTTTCTACGGGGTCTGACGCTCAGTGGAACGAAAACTC
ACGTTAAGGGATTTTGGTCATGAGATTATCAAAAAGGATCTTCACCTAGATCCTTTTAAATTAAAAATGA
AGTTTTAAATCAATCTAAAGTATATATGAGTAAACTTGGTCTGACAGTTACCAATGCTTAATCAGTGAGG
CACCTATCTCAGCGATCTGTCTATTTCGTTCATCCATAGTTGCCTGACTCCCCGTCGTGTAGATAACTAC
GATACGGGAGGGCTTACCATCTGGCCCCAGTGCTGCAATGATACCGCGAGACCCACGCTCACCGGCTCCA
GATTTATCAGCAATAAACCAGCCAGCCGGAAGGGCCGAGCGCAGAAGTGGTCCTGCAACTTTATCCGCCT
CCATCCAGTCTATTAATTGTTGCCGGGAAGCTAGAGTAAGTAGTTCGCCAGTTAATAGTTTGCGCAACGT
TGTTGCCATTGCTACAGGCATCGTGGTGTCACGCTCGTCGTTTGGTATGGCTTCATTCAGCTCCGGTTCC
CAACGATCAAGGCGAGTTACATGATCCCCCATGTTGTGCAAAAAAGCGGTTAGCTCCTTCGGTCCTCCGA
TCGTTGTCAGAAGTAAGTTGGCCGCAGTGTTATCACTCATGGTTATGGCAGCACTGCATAATTCTCTTAC
TGTCATGCCATCCGTAAGATGCTTTTCTGTGACTGGTGAGTACTCAACCAAGTCATTCTGAGAATAGTGT
ATGCGGCGACCGAGTTGCTCTTGCCCGGCGTCAATACGGGATAATACCGCGCCACATAGCAGAACTTTAA
AAGTGCTCATCATTGGAAAACGTTCTTCGGGGCGAAAACTCTCAAGGATCTTACCGCTGTTGAGATCCAG
TTCGATGTAACCCACTCGTGCACCCAACTGATCTTCAGCATCTTTTACTTTCACCAGCGTTTCTGGGTGA
GCAAAAACAGGAAGGCAAAATGCCGCAAAAAAGGGAATAAGGGCGACACGGAAATGTTGAATACTCATAC
TCTTCCTTTTTCAATATTATTGAAGCATTTATCAGGGTTATTGTCTCATGAGCGGATACATATTTGAATG
TATTTAGAAAAATAAACAAATAGGGGTTCCGCGCACATTTCCCCGAAAAGTGCCACCTGACGGATCGCTT
GCCTGTAACTTACACGCGCCTCGTATCTTTTAATGATGGAATAATTTGGGAATTTACTCTGTGTTTATTT
ATTTTTATGTTTTGTATTTGGATTTTAGAAAGTAAATAAAGAAGGTAGAAGAGTTACGGAATGAAGAAAA
AAAAATAAACAAAGGTTTAAAAAATTTCAACAAAAAGCGTACTTTACATATATATTTATTAGACAAGAAA
AGCAGATTAAATAGATATACATTCGATTAACGATAAGTAAAATGTAAAATCACAGGATTTTCGTGTGTGG
TCTTCTACACAGACAAGATGAAACAATTCGGCATTAATACCTGAGAGCAGGAAGAGCAAGATAAAAGGTA
GTATTTGTTGGCGATCCCCCTAGAGTCTTTTACATCTTCGGAAAACAAAAACTATTTTTTCTTTAATTTC
TTTTTTTACTTTCTATTTTTAATTTATATATTTATATTAAAAAATTTAAATTATAATTATTTTTATAGCA
CGTGATGAAAAGGACCCTAAGAAACCATTATTATCATGACATTAACCTATAAAAATAGGCGTATCACGAG
GCCCTTTCGTCTCGCGCGTTTCGGTGATGACGGTGAAAACCTCTGACACATGCAGCTCCCGGAGACGGTC
ACAGCTTGTCTGTAAGCGGATGCCGGGAGCAGACAAGCCCGTCAGGGCGCGTCAGCGGGTGTTGGCGGGT
GTCGGGGCTGGCTTAACTATGCGGCATCAGAGCAGATTGTACTGAGAGTGCACCATAAATTCCCGTTTTA
AGAGCTTGGTGAGCGCTAGGAGTCACTGCCAGGTATCGTTTGAACACGGCATTAGTCAGGGAAGTCATAA
CACAGTCCTTTCCCGCAATTTTCTTTTTCTATTACTCTTGGCCTCCTCTAGTACACTCTATATTTTTTTA
TGCCTCGGTAATGATTTTCATTTTTTTTTTTCCACCTAGCGGATGACTCTTTTTTTTTCTTAGCGATTGG
CATTATCACATAATGAATTATACATTATATAAAGTAATGTGATTTCTTCGAAGAATATACTAAAAAATGA
GCAGGCAAGATAAACGAAGGCAAAGATGACAGAGCAGAAAGCCCTAGTAAAGCGTATTACAAATGAAACC
AAGATTCAGATTGCGATCTCTTTAAAGGGTGGTCCCCTAGCGATAGAGCACTCGATCTTCCCAGAAAAAG
AGGCAGAAGCAGTAGCAGAACAGGCCACACAATCGCAAGTGATTAACGTCCACACAGGTATAGGGTTTCT
GGACCATATGATACATGCTCTGGCCAAGCATTCCGGCTGGTCGCTAATCGTTGAGTGCATTGGTGACTTA
CACATAGACGACCATCACACCACTGAAGACTGCGGGATTGCTCTCGGTCAAGCTTTTAAAGAGGCCCTAG
GGGCCGTGCGTGGAGTAAAAAGGTTTGGATCAGGATTTGCGCCTTTGGATGAGGCACTTTCCAGAGCGGT
GGTAGATCTTTCGAACAGGCCGTACGCAGTTGTCGAACTTGGTTTGCAAAGGGAGAAAGTAGGAGATCTC
TCTTGCGAGATGATCCCGCATTTTCTTGAAAGCTTTGCAGAGGCTAGCAGAATTACCCTCCACGTTGATT
GTCTGCGAGGCAAGAATGATCATCACCGTAGTGAGAGTGCGTTCAAGGCTCTTGCGGTTGCCATAAGAGA
AGCCACCTCGCCCAATGGTACCAACGATGTTCCCTCCACCAAAGGTGTTCTTATGTAGTGACACCGATTA
TTTAAAGCTGCAGCATACGATATATATACATGTGTATATATGTATACCTATGAATGTCAGTAAGTATGTA
TACGAACAGTATGATACTGAAGATGACAAGGTAATGCATCATTCTATACGTGTCATTCTGAACGAGGCGC
GCTTTCCTTTTTTCTTTTTGCTTTTTCTTTTTTTTTCTCTTGAACTCGACGGATCTATGCGGTGTGAAAT
ACCGCACAGATGCGTAAGGAGAAAATACCGCATCAGGAAATTGTAAGCGTTAATATTTTGTTAAAATTCG
CGTTAAATTTTTGTTAAATCAGCTCATTTTTTAACCAATAGGCCGAAATCGGCAAAATCCCTTATAAATC
AAAAGAATAGACCGAGATAGGGT
[37 nt withheld, positions 4364-4400]
AAAGAACGTGGACTCCAACGTCAAAGG
[49 nt withheld, positions 4428-4476]
T
[91 nt withheld, positions 4478-4568]
G
[124 nt withheld, positions 4570-4693]
CCATTCGCCATTCAGGCTGCGCAACTGTTGGGAAGGGCGATCGGTGCGGGCCTCTTCGCTATTACGCCAG
CTGGCGAAAGGGGGATGTGCTGCAAGGCGATTAAGTTGGGTAACGCCAGGGTTTTCCCAGTCACGACGTT
GTAAAACGACGGCCAGTGAATTGTAATACGACTCACTATAGGGCGAATTGGAGCTCCACCGCGGTGGCGG
CCGCTCTAGAACTAGTGGATCCTCTCTAAAAGCCGTGTCGCAGTAACTGGTGACGCTAAAGTTCTCCGGC
GTTTTTTTATGTATGAGCTGGGCATCAAGAGCTTTTGAGATTTTCCAAGTAGTAACTCATCTTTCTGAGT
GTGCTATCAAATACATACTAAGGAGAATAAACTCTTGTTATTACGTATTCTTCATCCTTATGGGTAGAGA
GCGCACTGTTTTAGTACATTTTCTAGACGTCGAAACGTAGAGCAATTGTCGATAAAACAAAAAAAAAGTA
AGAAGATATATGAATAGGAGCTGTCGCTAGAACTAGTAAGTATATGATGGAGATATAATAAGTGAATTAT
TCGATATTTAATGAACGTTCTCATTTATTTGGAAGAAATGTTTATCACGTGATGGAGAACCAATGAGCGG
CGAGTAACTACGCGAGGAACCCGGACCGCAATAACGATTAAAGAAGGCCCGGAAGGGAGATGCTTAAATG
ATTATCACTCAGTTAAAAAAGACAAATAAGAAACTATTGAGACTGAACCGTTTTGGTTAATTTCAGGTGG
AAACAATTGAAGACGAGCAGTAAACATTATTTTATTTAGTAGTCATGTTGTCAAGAATTGTATCAAACAA
TGCAACACGCTCCGTAATGTGCCACCAAGCGCAAGTGGGTATTCTTTATAAGACTAACCCAGTGAGAACT
TATGCTACTTTGAAAGAAGTGGAAATGCGTTTGAAATCTATCAAAAATATTGAGAAGATCACAAAAACTA
TGAAGATTGTTGCATCTACAAGATTGAGTAAAGCTGAAAAGGCTAAAATTTCCGCAAAGAAGATGGATGA
AGCAGAGCAGTTGTTTTACAAGAACGCCGAAACCAAAAATTTGGATGTTGAGGCTACTGAAACAGGTGCT
CCTAAAGAGTTGATTGTTGCTATCACCTCTGATAAGGGGTTGTGTGGTTCTATCCACTCTCAATTGGCTA
AAGCTGTGAGAAGACATTTGAATGATCAACCAAACGCCGATATAGTCACTATTGGTGATAAAATTAAAAT
GCAGCTATTGAGAACCCATCCTAACAACATTAAATTGTCTATTAATGGAATTGGTAAAGATGCCCCAACT
TTCCAAGAATCTGCTTTGATTGCCGATAAGTTATTGAGTGTCATGAAGGCCGGCACTTACCCAAAGATTT
CCATTTTCTACAATGACCCAGTGTCTTCCCTATCTTTTGAACCATCTGAAAAACCGATCTTTAACGCCAA
GACCATTGAACAATCCCCATCATTCGGCAAATTTGAGATCGACACGGACGCAAACGTTCCAAGAGATTTG
TTTGAATATACTTTGGCTAACCAAATGTTGACAGCAATGGCTCAAGGTTATGCTGCTGAAATTTCCGCCA
GAAGAAACGCTATGGATAACGCTTCCAAGAATGCCGGTGATATGATCAATCGTTACTCTATCTTGTACAA
CAGAACAAGACAAGCTGTCATTACTAATGAACTGGTTGATATTATTACTGGTGCTTCCTCTTTGGGATGA
CTCGAGTTAATCACTAGTGAATTCGCGGCCGCCTGCAGG
